Addgene plasmid #215372: pTetOFF SNCA-A53T
Purpose: All-in-one lentiviral construct for the dox repressible expression of the A53T mutant of alpha-synuclein.
Depositing lab: Franz-Ulrich Hartl. Depositing organization: Max Planck Institute of Biochemistry. Publication: alpha-Synuclein aggregates inhibit ESCRT-III through sequestration and collateral degradation. Sitron CS, Trinkaus VA, Galesic A, Garhammer M, Yuste-Checa P, Dransfeld U, Feigenbutz D, Zhang J, Ivashko L, Dudanova I, Harper JW, Hartl FU. Mol Cell. 2025 Sep 18;85(18):3505-3523.e17. doi: 10.1016/j.molcel.2025.08.022. Epub 2025 Sep 10. PubMed 40934925.
Backbone
  Vector backbone: pCW57-MCS1-2A-MCS2
  Vector type: Mammalian Expression
  Selectable markers: Blasticidin
Growth in bacteria
  Bacterial resistance: Ampicillin, 100 μg/mL
  Growth temperature: 30°C
  Growth strain: NEB Stable
  Copy number: Unknown
Gene/Insert
  Gene/Insert name: SNCA
  Species: H. sapiens (human)
  Mutation: Ala53Thr
  Entrez Gene: SNCA (a.k.a. NACP, PARK1, PARK4, PD1)
  Cloning method: Gibson Cloning
Terms and licenses: Academic/Nonprofit Terms; Industry Terms: Not Available to Industry
Depositor comments: Please visit https://doi.org/10.1101/2025.01.13.632710 for bioRxiv preprint.
How to cite: pTetOFF SNCA-A53T was a gift from Franz-Ulrich Hartl (Addgene plasmid # 215372 ; http://n2t.net/addgene:215372 ; RRID:Addgene_215372)
