[The description below was written by a language model from this plasmid's Addgene catalogue record and pLannotate feature annotations shown in this document.]
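Description:
pTetOFF SNCA-A53T is an all-in-one, third-generation-style self-inactivating lentiviral vector built on the pCW57-MCS1-2A-MCS2 backbone for doxycycline-repressible expression of human alpha-synuclein carrying the Parkinson's disease-associated Ala53Thr substitution. In bacteria it is maintained through a high-copy ColE1/pUC-type origin and an ampicillin resistance gene. The viral portion comprises an RSV promoter driving a truncated HIV-1 5' LTR, the Ψ packaging signal with a gag fragment, the Rev response element, a cPPT/CTS, a WPRE and a ΔU3 3' LTR followed by an SV40 polyadenylation signal. Together these allow the genomic RNA to be packaged when helper functions are supplied in trans, and leave an integrated provirus whose LTR promoter activity is disabled.

The payload has two transcription units. A tight TRE promoter (seven tet operators upstream of a minimal CMV promoter) drives the SNCA A53T coding sequence, with no tag or reporter annotated. Downstream, a human PGK promoter drives blasticidin S deaminase for selection of transduced mammalian cells, followed by a tetracycline-controlled transactivator ending in a VP16-derived minimal activation domain. The backbone design implies that the two are linked by a 2A peptide, although no 2A element is annotated. The automated annotation labels the transactivator as an rtTA3 fragment, a Tet-On protein. The construct's name and stated purpose instead indicate Tet-Off behaviour, meaning expression in the absence of doxycycline and shut-off when it is added, so the partial match probably reflects a closely related tTA-type variant. The record does not resolve this explicitly. The vector is suited to generating stable cell lines in which mutant alpha-synuclein expression can be switched off, and the associated work examines alpha-synuclein aggregation and its effects on ESCRT-III.
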