Features (pLannotate 1.2.2; 26 found; start..end, strand, type, name):
      1..118     +  misc_feature   cPPT/CTS: central polypurine tract and central termination sequence of HIV-1
    172..486     +  promoter       tight TRE promoter: Tet-responsive promoter PTight, consisting of seven tet operator sequences followed by the minimal CMV promoter
    506..925     +  CDS            SNCA: SYUA_HUMAN - Also known as NACP, PARK1. Experimental evidence at protein level: Swiss-Prot protein existence level 1. Neuronal protein that plays several roles in synaptic activity such as regulation of synaptic vesicle trafficking and subsequent neurotransmitter release. Participates as a monomer in synaptic vesicle exocytosis by enhancing vesicle priming, fusion and dilation of exocytotic fusion pores (PubMed:28288128, PubMed:30404828). Mechanistically, acts by increasing local Ca(2+) release from microdomains which is essential for the enhancement of ATP-induced exocytosis (PubMed:30404828)
    934..1444    +  promoter       hPGK promoter: human phosphoglycerate kinase 1 promoter
   1460..1846    +  CDS            BSD: blasticidin S deaminase; Aspergillus terreus BSD; confers resistance to blasticidin
   1910..2607    +  CDS            rtTA3 (fragment): reverse tetracycline transactivator 3 activates expression from Tet-responsive promoters in the presence of doxycycline
   2537..2647    +  CDS            VP48: 3 tandem repeats of the minimal activation domain of herpes simplex virus VP16 (Cheng et al., 2013)
   2683..3231    +  misc_feature   WPRE (fragment): woodchuck hepatitis virus posttranscriptional regulatory element
   3257..3328    +  CDS            nef (fragment): NEF_HV1Z2 - Experimental evidence at protein level: Swiss-Prot protein existence level 1. Extracellular Nef protein targets CD4(+) T-lymphocytes for apoptosis by interacting with CXCR4 surface receptors. From Human immunodeficiency virus type 1 group M subtype D (isolate Z2/CDC-Z34) (HIV-1).
   3330..3563    +  LTR            3' LTR (ΔU3): self-inactivating 3' long terminal repeat (LTR) from HIV-1
   3635..3756    +  polyA_signal   SV40 poly(A) signal: SV40 polyadenylation signal
   3796..3931    +  rep_origin     SV40 ori: SV40 origin of replication
   3939..4002    +  promoter       AmpR promoter: bla
   4003..4863    +  CDS            AmpR: β-lactamase; bla; confers resistance to ampicillin, carbenicillin, and related antibiotics
   5034..5622    +  rep_origin     ori: high-copy-number ColE1/pMB1/pBR322/pUC origin of replication
   5805..5897    +  CDS            lacI (fragment): lac repressor; lacI; The lac repressor binds to the lac operator to inhibit transcription in E. coli. This inhibition can be relieved by adding lactose or isopropyl-β-D-thiogalactopyranoside (IPTG).
   5910..5931    +  protein_bind   CAP binding site: CAP binding activates transcription in the presence of cAMP. E. coli catabolite activator protein
   5946..5976    +  promoter       lac promoter: promoter for the E. coli lac operon
   5984..6000    +  protein_bind   lac operator: The lac repressor binds to the lac operator to inhibit transcription in E. coli. This inhibition can be relieved by adding lactose or isopropyl-β-D-thiogalactopyranoside (IPTG). lac repressor encoded by lacI
   6045..6063    +  promoter       T3 promoter: promoter for bacteriophage T3 RNA polymerase
   6091..6317    +  promoter       RSV promoter: Rous sarcoma virus enhancer/promoter
   6318..6498    +  LTR            5' LTR (truncated): truncated 5' long terminal repeat (LTR) from HIV-1
   6545..6670    +  misc_feature   HIV-1 Ψ: packaging signal of human immunodeficiency virus type 1
   6654..7017    +  CDS            HIV-1 gag (fragment): gag protein from human immunodeficiency virus 1; gag
   7163..7396    +  misc_feature   RRE: The Rev response element (RRE) of HIV-1 allows for Rev-dependent mRNA export from the nucleus to the cytoplasm.
   7773..7797    +  CDS            Rev (fragment): human immunodeficiency virus 1 (HIV-1) Rev protein; rev; enhances nuclear export of unspliced and incompletely spliced viral mRNAs
>Addgene plasmid #215372 | pTetOFF SNCA-A53T | addgene full sequence | sequence record 430538 | Addgene NGS Result
TTTTAAAAGAAAAGGGGGGATTGGGGGGTACAGTGCAGGGGAAAGAATAGTAGACATAATAGCAACAGAC
ATACAAACTAAAGAATTACAAAAACAAATTACAAAAATTCAAAATTTTCGGGTTTATTACAGGGACAGCA
GAGATCCACTTTGGCCGCGAATCGATATGTCGAGTTTACTCCCTATCAGTGATAGAGAACGTATGTCGAG
TTTACTCCCTATCAGTGATAGAGAACGATGTCGAGTTTACTCCCTATCAGTGATAGAGAACGTATGTCGA
GTTTACTCCCTATCAGTGATAGAGAACGTATGTCGAGTTTACTCCCTATCAGTGATAGAGAACGTATGTC
GAGTTTATCCCTATCAGTGATAGAGAACGTATGTCGAGTTTACTCCCTATCAGTGATAGAGAACGTATGT
CGAGGTAGGCGTGTACGGTGGGAGGCCTATATAAGCAGAGCTCGTTTAGTGAACCGTCAGATCGCCTGGA
GAATTGGCTAGCACCATGGATGTATTCATGAAAGGACTTTCAAAGGCCAAGGAGGGAGTTGTGGCTGCTG
CTGAGAAAACCAAACAGGGTGTGGCAGAAGCAGCAGGAAAGACAAAAGAGGGTGTTCTCTATGTAGGCTC
CAAAACCAAGGAGGGAGTGGTGCATGGTGTGACAACAGTGGCTGAGAAGACCAAAGAGCAAGTGACAAAT
GTTGGAGGAGCAGTGGTGACGGGTGTGACAGCAGTAGCCCAGAAGACAGTGGAGGGAGCAGGGAGCATTG
CAGCAGCCACTGGCTTTGTCAAAAAGGACCAGTTGGGCAAGAATGAAGAAGGAGCCCCACAGGAAGGAAT
TCTGGAAGATATGCCTGTGGATCCTGACAATGAGGCTTATGAAATGCCTTCTGAGGAAGGGTATCAAGAC
TACGAACCTGAAGCCTAAGGTCCGGGGTTGGGGTTGCGCCTTTTCCAAGGCAGCCCTGGGTTTGCGCAGG
GACGCGGCTGCTCTGGGCGTGGTTCCGGGAAACGCAGCGGCGCCGACCCTGGGTCTCGCACATTCTTCAC
GTCCGTTCGCAGCGTCACCCGGATCTTCGCCGCTACCCTTGTGGGCCCCCCGGCGACGCTTCCTGCTCCG
CCCCTAAGTCGGGAAGGTTCCTTGCGGTTCGCGGCGTGCCGGACGTGACAAACGGAAGCCGCACGTCTCA
CTAGTACCCTCGCAGACGGACAGCGCCAGGGAGCAATGGCAGCGCGCCGACCGCGATGGGCTGTGGCCAA
TAGCGGCTGCTCAGCAGGGCGCGCCGAGAGCAGCGGCCGGGAAGGGGCGGTGCGGGAGGCGGGGTGTGGG
GCGGTAGTGTGGGCCCTGTTCCTGCCCGCGCGGTGTTCCGCATTCTGCAAGCCTCCGGAGCGCACGTCGG
CAGTCGGCTCCCTCGTTGACCGAATCACCGACCTCTCTCCCCAGCAATTCACCATGGTTCCTTTGTCTCA
AGAAGAATCCACCCTCATTGAAAGAGCAACGGCTACAATCAACAGCATCCCCATCTCTGAAGACTACAGC
GTCGCCAGCGCAGCTCTCTCTAGCGACGGCCGCATCTTCACTGGTGTCAATGTATATCATTTTACTGGGG
GACCTTGTGCAGAACTCGTGGTGCTGGGCACTGCTGCTGCTGCGGCAGCTGGCAACCTGACTTGTATCGT
CGCGATCGGAAATGAGAACAGGGGCATCTTGAGCCCCTGCGGACGGTGCCGACAGGTGCTTCTCGATCTG
CATCCTGGGATCAAAGCCATAGTGAAGGACAGTGATGGACAGCCGACGGCAGTTGGGATTCGTGAATTGC
TGCCCTCTGGTTATGTGTGGGAGGGCCCCGGTGCCGAAGGTAGAGGTTCTCTCCTCACTTGTGGTGATGT
TGAAGAAAACCCTGGTCCAATGTCTAGACTGGACAAGAGCAAAGTCATAAACTCTGCTCTGGAATTACTC
AATGAAGTCGGTATCGAAGGCCTGACGACAAGGAAACTCGCTCAAAAGCTGGGAGTTGAGCAGCCTACCC
TGTACTGGCACGTGAAGAACAAGCGGGCCCTGCTCGATGCCCTGGCAATCGAGATGCTGGACAGGCATCA
TACCCACTTCTGCCCCCTGGAAGGCGAGTCATGGCAAGACTTTCTGCGGAACAACGCCAAGTCATTCCGC
TGTGCTCTCCTCTCACATCGCGACGGGGCTAAAGTGCATCTCGGCACCCGCCCAACAGAGAAACAGTACG
AAACCCTGGAAAATCAGCTCGCGTTCCTGTGTCAGCAAGGCTTCTCCCTGGAGAACGCACTGTACGCTCT
GTCCGCCGTGGGCCACTTTACACTGGGCTGCGTATTGGAGGATCAGGAGCATCAAGTAGCAAAAGAGGAA
AGAGAGACACCTACCACCGATTCTATGCCCCCACTTCTGAGACAAGCAATTGAGCTGTTCGACCATCAGG
GAGCCGAACCTGCCTTCCTTTTCGGCCTGGAACTAATCATATGTGGCCTGGAGAAACAGCTAAAGTGCGA
AAGCGGCGGGCCGGCCGACGCCCTTGACGATTTTGACTTAGACATGCTCCCAGCCGATGCCCTTGACGAC
TTTGACCTTGATATGCTGCCTGCTGACGCTCTTGACGATTTTGACCTTGACATGCTCCCCGGGTAACTAA
GTAAGGATCGATCCAAGATATCGTATTCTTAACTATGTTGCTCCTTTTACGCTATGTGGATACGCTGCTT
TAATGCCTTTGTATCATGCTATTGCTTCCCGTATGGCTTTCATTTTCTCCTCCTTGTATAAATCCTGGTT
GCTGTCTCTTTATGAGGAGTTGTGGCCCGTTGTCAGGCAACGTGGCGTGGTGTGCACTGTGTTTGCTGAC
GCAACCCCCACTGGTTGGGGCATTGCCACCACCTGTCAGCTCCTTTCCGGGACTTTCGCTTTCCCCCTCC
CTATTGCCACGGCGGAACTCATCGCCGCCTGCCTTGCCCGCTGCTGGACAGGGGCTCGGCTGTTGGGCAC
TGACAATTCCGTGGTGTTGTCGGGGAAGCTGACGTCCTTTCCATGGCTGCTCGCCTGTGTTGCCACCTGG
ATTCTGCGCGGGACGTCCTTCTGCTACGTCCCTTCGGCCCTCAATCCAGCGGACCTTCCTTCCCGCGGCC
TGCTGCCGGCTCTGCGGCCTCTTCCGCGTCTTCGCCTTCGCCCTCAGACGAGTCGGATCTCCCTTTGGGC
CGCCTCCCCGCCTGTTTCGCCTCGGCGTCCGGACTAGAGGTACCTTTAAGACCAATGACTTACAAGGCAG
CTGTAGATCTTAGCCACTTTTTAAAAGAAAAGGGGGGACTGGAAGGGCTAATTCACTCCCAACGAAGACA
AGATCTGCTTTTTGCTTGTACTGGGTCTCTCTGGTTAGACCAGATCTGAGCCTGGGAGCTCTCTGGCTAA
CTAGGGAACCCACTGCTTAAGCCTCAATAAAGCTTGCCTTGAGTGCTTCAAGTAGTGTGTGCCCGTCTGT
TGTGTGACTCTGGTAACTAGAGATCCCTCAGACCCTTTTAGTCAGTGTGGAAAATCTCTAGCAGTAGTAG
TTCATGTCATCTTATTATTCAGTATTTATAACTTGCAAAGAAATGAATATCAGAGAGTGAGAGGAACTTG
TTTATTGCAGCTTATAATGGTTACAAATAAAGCAATAGCATCACAAATTTCACAAATAAAGCATTTTTTT
CACTGCATTCTAGTTGTGGTTTGTCCAAACTCATCAATGTATCTTATCATGTCTGGCTCTAGCTATCCCG
CCCCTAACTCCGCCCATCCCGCCCCTAACTCCGCCCAGTTCCGCCCATTCTCCGCCCCATGGCTGACTAA
TTTTTTTTATTTATGCAGAGGCCGAGGCCGCCTCGGCCTCTGAGCTATTCCAGAAGTAGTGAGGAGGCTT
TTTTGGAGGCCTTTCAAATATGTATCCGCTCATGAGACAATAACCCTGATAAATGCTTCAATAATATTGA
AAAAGGAAGAGTATGAGTATTCAACATTTCCGTGTCGCCCTTATTCCCTTTTTTGCGGCATTTTGCCTTC
CTGTTTTTGCTCACCCAGAAACGCTGGTGAAAGTAAAAGATGCTGAAGATCAGTTGGGTGCACGAGTGGG
TTACATCGAACTGGATCTCAACAGCGGTAAGATCCTTGAGAGTTTTCGCCCCGAAGAACGTTTTCCAATG
ATGAGCACTTTTAAAGTTCTGCTATGTGGCGCGGTATTATCCCGTATTGACGCCGGGCAAGAGCAACTCG
GTCGCCGCATACACTATTCTCAGAATGACTTGGTTGAGTACTCACCAGTCACAGAAAAGCATCTTACGGA
TGGCATGACAGTAAGAGAATTATGCAGTGCTGCCATAACCATGAGTGATAACACTGCGGCCAACTTACTT
CTGACAACGATCGGAGGACCGAAGGAGCTAACCGCTTTTTTGCACAACATGGGGGATCATGTAACTCGCC
TTGATCGTTGGGAACCGGAGCTGAATGAAGCCATACCAAACGACGAGCGTGACACCACGATGCCTGTAGC
AATGGCAACAACGTTGCGCAAACTATTAACTGGCGAACTACTTACTCTAGCTTCCCGGCAACAATTAATA
GACTGGATGGAGGCGGATAAAGTTGCAGGACCACTTCTGCGCTCGGCCCTTCCGGCTGGCTGGTTTATTG
CTGATAAATCTGGAGCCGGTGAGCGTGGGTCTCGCGGTATCATTGCAGCACTGGGGCCAGATGGTAAGCC
CTCCCGTATCGTAGTTATCTACACGACGGGGAGTCAGGCAACTATGGATGAACGAAATAGACAGATCGCT
GAGATAGGTGCCTCACTGATTAAGCATTGGTAACTGTCAGACCAAGTTTACTCATATATACTTTAGATTG
ATTTAAAACTTCATTTTTAATTTAAAAGGATCTAGGTGAAGATCCTTTTTGATAATCTCATGACCAAAAT
CCCTTAACGTGAGTTTTCGTTCCACTGAGCGTCAGACCCCGTAGAAAAGATCAAAGGATCTTCTTGAGAT
CCTTTTTTTCTGCGCGTAATCTGCTGCTTGCAAACAAAAAAACCACCGCTACCAGCGGTGGTTTGTTTGC
CGGATCAAGAGCTACCAACTCTTTTTCCGAAGGTAACTGGCTTCAGCAGAGCGCAGATACCAAATACTGT
TCTTCTAGTGTAGCCGTAGTTAGGCCACCACTTCAAGAACTCTGTAGCACCGCCTACATACCTCGCTCTG
CTAATCCTGTTACCAGTGGCTGCTGCCAGTGGCGATAAGTCGTGTCTTACCGGGTTGGACTCAAGACGAT
AGTTACCGGATAAGGCGCAGCGGTCGGGCTGAACGGGGGGTTCGTGCACACAGCCCAGCTTGGAGCGAAC
GACCTACACCGAACTGAGATACCTACAGCGTGAGCTATGAGAAAGCGCCACGCTTCCCGAAGGGAGAAAG
GCGGACAGGTATCCGGTAAGCGGCAGGGTCGGAACAGGAGAGCGCACGAGGGAGCTTCCAGGGGGAAACG
CCTGGTATCTTTATAGTCCTGTCGGGTTTCGCCACCTCTGACTTGAGCGTCGATTTTTGTGATGCTCGTC
AGGGGGGCGGAGCCTATGGAAAAACGCCAGCAACGCGGCCTTTTTACGGTTCCTGGCCTTTTGCTGGCCT
TTTGCTCACATGTTCTTTCCTGCGTTATCCCCTGATTCTGTGGATAACCGTATTACCGCCTTTGAGTGAG
CTGATACCGCTCGCCGCAGCCGAACGACCGAGCGCAGCGAGTCAGTGAGCGAGGAAGCGGAAGAGCGCCC
AATACGCAAACCGCCTCTCCCCGCGCGTTGGCCGATTCATTAATGCAGCTGGCACGACAGGTTTCCCGAC
TGGAAAGCGGGCAGTGAGCGCAACGCAATTAATGTGAGTTAGCTCACTCATTAGGCACCCCAGGCTTTAC
ACTTTATGCTTCCGGCTCGTATGTTGTGTGGAATTGTGAGCGGATAACAATTTCACACAGGAAACAGCTA
TGACCATGATTACGCCAAGCGCGCAATTAACCCTCACTAAAGGGAACAAAAGCTGGAGCTGCAAGCTTAA
TGTAGTCTTATGCAATACTCTTGTAGTCTTGCAACATGGTAACGATGAGTTAGCAACATGCCTTACAAGG
AGAGAAAAAGCACCGTGCATGCCGATTGGTGGAAGTAAGGTGGTACGATCGTGCCTTATTAGGAAGGCAA
CAGACGGGTCTGACATGGATTGGACGAACCACTGAATTGCCGCATTGCAGAGATATTGTATTTAAGTGCC
TAGCTCGATACATAAACGGGTCTCTCTGGTTAGACCAGATCTGAGCCTGGGAGCTCTCTGGCTAACTAGG
GAACCCACTGCTTAAGCCTCAATAAAGCTTGCCTTGAGTGCTTCAAGTAGTGTGTGCCCGTCTGTTGTGT
GACTCTGGTAACTAGAGATCCCTCAGACCCTTTTAGTCAGTGTGGAAAATCTCTAGCAGTGGCGCCCGAA
CAGGGACTTGAAAGCGAAAGGGAAACCAGAGGAGCTCTCTCGACGCAGGACTCGGCTTGCTGAAGCGCGC
ACGGCAAGAGGCGAGGGGCGGCGACTGGTGAGTACGCCAAAAATTTTGACTAGCGGAGGCTAGAAGGAGA
GAGATGGGTGCGAGAGCGTCAGTATTAAGCGGGGGAGAATTAGATCGCGATGGGAAAAAATTCGGTTAAG
GCCAGGGGGAAAGAAAAAATATAAATTAAAACATATAGTATGGGCAAGCAGGGAGCTAGAACGATTCGCA
GTTAATCCTGGCCTGTTAGAAACATCAGAAGGCTGTAGACAAATACTGGGACAGCTACAACCATCCCTTC
AGACAGGATCAGAAGAACTTAGATCATTATATAATACAGTAGCAACCCTCTATTGTGTGCATCAAAGGAT
AGAGATAAAAGACACCAAGGAAGCTTTAGACAAGATAGAGGAAGAGCAAAACAAAAGTAAGACCACCGCA
CAGCAAGCGGCCGCTGATCTTCAGACCTGGAGGAGGAGATATGAGGGACAATTGGAGAAGTGAATTATAT
AAATATAAAGTAGTAAAAATTGAACCATTAGGAGTAGCACCCACCAAGGCAAAGAGAAGAGTGGTGCAGA
GAGAAAAAAGAGCAGTGGGAATAGGAGCTTTGTTCCTTGGGTTCTTGGGAGCAGCAGGAAGCACTATGGG
CGCAGCGTCAATGACGCTGACGGTACAGGCCAGACAATTATTGTCTGGTATAGTGCAGCAGCAGAACAAT
TTGCTGAGGGCTATTGAGGCGCAACAGCATCTGTTGCAACTCACAGTCTGGGGCATCAAGCAGCTCCAGG
CAAGAATCCTGGCTGTGGAAAGATACCTAAAGGATCAACAGCTCCTGGGGATTTGGGGTTGCTCTGGAAA
ACTCATTTGCACCACTGCTGTGCCTTGGAATGCTAGTTGGAGTAATAAATCTCTGGAACAGATTTGGAAT
CACACGACCTGGATGGAGTGGGACAGAGAAATTAACAATTACACAAGCTTAATACACTCCTTAATTGAAG
AATCGCAAAACCAGCAAGAAAAGAATGAACAAGAATTATTGGAATTAGATAAATGGGCAAGTTTGTGGAA
TTGGTTTAACATAACAAATTGGCTGTGGTATATAAAATTATTCATAATGATAGTAGGAGGCTTGGTAGGT
TTAAGAATAGTTTTTGCTGTACTTTCTATAGTGAATAGAGTTAGGCAGGGATATTCACCATTATCGTTTC
AGACCCACCTCCCAACCCCGAGGGGACAATTCTCGACCTCGAGACAAATGGCAGTATTCATCCACAA
